>Addgene plasmid #137824 | pPGK-T7/2-CD44v2-10 (fl) | addgene full sequence | sequence record 315012 | Addgene NGS Result
GGGTAGGGGAGGCGCTTTTCCCAAGGCAGTCTGGAGCATGCGCTTTAGCAGCCCCGCTGGGCACTTGGCG
CTACACAAGTGGCCTCTGGCCTCGCACACATTCCACATCCACCGGTAGGCGCCAACCGGCTCCGTTCTTT
GGTGGCCCCTTCGCGCCACCTTCTACTCCTCCCCTAGTCAGGAAGTTCCCCCCCGCCCCGCAGCTCGCGT
CGTGCAGGACGTGACAAATGGAAGTAGCACGTCTCACTAGTCTCGTGCAGATGGACAGCACCGCTGAGCA
ATGGAAGCGGGTAGGCCTTTGGGGCAGCGGCCAATAGCAGCTTTGCTCCTTCGCTTTCTGGGCTCAGAGG
CTGGGAAGGGGTGGGTCCGGGGGCGGGCTCAGGGGCGGGCTCAGGGGCGGGGCGGGCGCCCGAAGGTCCT
CCGGAGGCCCGGCATTCTGCACGCTTCAAAAGCGCACGTCTGCCGCGCTGTTCTCCTCTTCCTCATCTCC
GGGCCTTTCGACCCCTAGGCTTTTGCAAAAAGCTCCGGATCGATCCTGAGAACTTCAGGGTGAGTTTGGG
GACCCTTGATTGTTCTTTCTTTTTCGCTATTGTAAAATTCATGTTATATGGAGGGGGCAAAGTTTTCAGG
GTGTTGTTTAGAATGGGAAGATGTCCCTTGTATCACCATGGACCCTCATGATAATTTTGTTTCTTTCACT
TTCTACTCTGTTGACAACCATTGTCTCCTCTTATTTTCTTTTCATTTTCTGTAACTTTTTCGTTAAACTT
TAGCTTGCATTTGTAACGAATTTTTAAATTCACTTTTGTTTATTTGTCAGATTGTAAGTACTTTCTCTAA
TCACTTTTTTTTCAAGGCAATCAGGGTATATTATATTGTACTTCAGCACAGTTTTAGAGAACAATTGTTA
TAATTAAATGATAAGGTAGAATATTTCTGCATATAAATTCTGGCTGGCGTGGAAATATTCTTATTGGTAG
AAACAACTACATCCTGGTCATCATCCTGCCTTTCTCTTTATGGTTACAATGATATACACTGTTTGAGATG
AGGATAAAATACTCTGAGTCCAAACCGGGCCCCTCTGCTAACCATGTTCATGCCTTCTTCTTTTTCCTAC
AGCTCCTGGGCAACGTGCTGGTTATTGTGCTGTCTCATCATTTTGGCAAAGAATTGTAATACGACTCACT
ATAGGGCGAATTCCGCTCCGGACACCATGGACAAGTTTTGGTGGCACGCAGCCTGGGGACTCTGCCTCGT
GCCGCTGAGCCTGGCGCAGATCGATTTGAATATAACCTGCCGCTTTGCAGGTGTATTCCACGTGGAGAAA
AATGGTCGCTACAGCATCTCTCGGACGGAGGCCGCTGACCTCTGCAAGGCTTTCAATAGCACCTTGCCCA
CAATGGCCCAGATGGAGAAAGCTCTGAGCATCGGATTTGAGACCTGCAGGTATGGGTTCATAGAAGGGCA
CGTGGTGATTCCCCGGATCCACCCCAACTCCATCTGTGCAGCAAACAACACAGGGGTGTACATCCTCACA
TCCAACACCTCCCAGTATGACACATATTGCTTCAATGCTTCAGCTCCACCTGAAGAAGATTGTACATCAG
TCACAGACCTGCCCAATGCCTTTGATGGACCAATTACCATAACTATTGTTAACCGTGATGGCACCCGCTA
TGTCCAGAAAGGAGAATACAGAACGAATCCTGAAGACATCTACCCCAGCAACCCTACTGATGATGACGTG
AGCAGCGGCTCCTCCAGTGAAAGGAGCAGCACTTCAGGAGGTTACATCTTTTACACCTTTTCTACTGTAC
ACCCCATCCCAGACGAAGACAGTCCCTGGATCACCGACAGCACAGACAGAATCCCTGCTACCACTTTGAT
GAGCACTAGTGCTACAGCAACTGAGACAGCAACCAAGAGGCAAGAAACCTGGGATTGGTTTTCATGGTTG
TTTCTACCATCAGAGTCAAAGAATCATCTTCACACAACAACACAAATGGCTGGTACGTCTTCAAATACCA
TCTCAGCAGGCTGGGAGCCAAATGAAGAAAATGAAGATGAAAGAGACAGACACCTCAGTTTTTCTGGATC
AGGCATTGATGATGATGAAGATTTTATCTCCAGCACCATTTCAACCACACCACGGGCTTTTGACCACACA
AAACAGAACCAGGACTGGACCCAGTGGAACCCAAGCCATTCAAATCCGGAGGTGCTACTTCAGACAACCA
CAAGGATGACTGATGTAGACAGAAATGGCACCACTGCTTATGAAGGAAACTGGAACCCAGAAGCACACCC
TCCCCTCATTCACCATGAGCATCATGAGGAAGAAGAGACCCCACATTCTACAAGCACAATCCAGGCAACT
CCTAGTAGTACAACGGAAGAAACAGCTACCCAGAAGGAACAGTGGTTTGGCAACAGATGGCATGAGGGAT
ATCGCCAAACACCCAGAGAAGACTCCCATTCGACAACAGGGACAGCTGCAGCCTCAGCTCATACCAGCCA
TCCAATGCAAGGAAGGACAGCACCAAGCCCTGAGGACAGTTCCTGGACTGATTTCTTCAACCCAATCTCA
CACCCCATGGGACGAGGTCATCAAGCAGGAAGAAGGATGGATATGGACTCCAGTCATAGTACAACGCTTC
AGCCTACTGCAAATCCAAACACAGGTTTGGTGGAAGATTTGGACAGGACAGGACCTCTTTCAATGACAAC
GCAGCAGTGTAATTCTCAGAGCTTCTCTACATCACATGAAGGCTTGGAAGAAGATAAAGACCATCCAACA
ACTTCTACTCTGACATCAAGCAATAGGAATGATGTCACAGGTGGAAGAAGAGACCCAAATCATTCTGAAG
GCTCAACTACTTTACTGGAAGGTTATACCTCTCATTACCCACACACGAAGGAAAGCAGGACCTTCATCCC
AGTGACCTCAGCTAAGACTGGGTCCTTTGGAGTTACTGCAGTTACTGTTGGAGATTCCAACTCTAATGTC
AATCGTTCCTTATCAGGAGACCAAGACACATTCCACCCCAGTGGGGGGTCCCATACCACTCATGGATCTG
AATCAGATGGACACTCACATGGGAGTCAAGAAGGTGGAGCAAACACAACCTCTGGTCCTATAAGGACACC
CCAAATTCCAGAATGGCTGATCATCTTGGCATCCCTCTTGGCCTTGGCTTTGATTCTTGCAGTTTGCATT
GCAGTCAACAGTCGAAGAAGGTGTGGGCAGAAGAAAAAGCTAGTGATCAACAGTGGCAATGGAGCTGTGG
AGGACAGAAAGCCAAGTGGACTCAACGGAGAGGCCAGCAAGTCTCAGGAAATGGTGCATTTGGCGAACAA
GGAGTCGTCAGAAACTCCAGACCAGTTTATGACAGCTGATGAGACAAGGAACCTGCAGAATGTGGACATG
AAGATTGGGGTAGATCCCCGGCCGGTCGCCACCATGGTGAGCAAGGGCGAGGAGCTGTTCACCGGGGTGG
TGCCCATCCTGGTCGAGCTGGACGGCGACGTAAACGGCCACAAGTTCAGCGTGTCCGGCGAGGGCGAGGG
CGATGCCACCTACGGCAAGCTGACCCTGAAGTTCATCTGCACCACCGGCAAGCTGCCCGTGCCCTGGCCC
ACCCTCGTGACCACCCTGACCTACGGCGTGCAGTGCTTCAGCCGCTACCCCGACCACATGAAGCAGCACG
ACTTCTTCAAGTCCGCCATGCCCGAAGGCTACGTCCAGGAGCGCACCATCTTCTTCAAGGACGACGGCAA
CTACAAGACCCGCGCCGAGGTGAAGTTCGAGGGCGACACCCTGGTGAACCGCATCGAGCTGAAGGGCATC
GACTTCAAGGAGGACGGCAACATCCTGGGGCACAAGCTGGAGTACAACTACAACAGCCACAACGTCTATA
TCATGGCCGACAAGCAGAAGAACGGCATCAAGGTGAACTTCAAGATCCGCCACAACATCGAGGACGGCAG
CGTGCAGCTCGCCGACCACTACCAGCAGAACACCCCCATCGGCGACGGCCCCGTGCTGCTGCCCGACAAC
CACTACCTGAGCACCCAGTCCGCCCTGAGCAAAGACCCCAACGAGAAGCGCGATCACATGGTCCTGCTGG
AGTTCGTGACCGCCGCCGGGATCACTCTCGGCATGGACGAGCTGTACAAGTAAAGCGGCCGCGAGATCCA
GATCTTATTAAAGCAGAACTTGTTTATTGCAGCTTATAATGGTTACAAATAAAGCAATAGCATCACAAAT
TTCACAAATAAAGCATTTTTTTCACTGCATTCTAGTTGTGGTTTGTCCAAACTCATCAATGTATCTTATC
ATGTCTGGTCGAGCAGGTGGCACTTTTCGGGGAAATGTGCGCGGAACCCCTATTTGTTTATTTTTCTAAA
TACATTCAAATATGTATCCGCTCATGAGACAATAACCCTGATAAATGCTTCAATAATATTGAAAAAGGAA
GAGTATGAGTATTCAACATTTCCGTGTCGCCCTTATTCCCTTTTTTGCGGCATTTTGCCTTCCTGTTTTT
GCTCACCCAGAAACGCTGGTGAAAGTAAAAGATGCTGAAGATCAGTTGGGTGCACGAGTGGGTTACATCG
AACTGGATCTCAACAGCGGTAAGATCCTTGAGAGTTTTCGCCCCGAAGAACGTTTTCCAATGATGAGCAC
TTTTAAAGTTCTGCTATGTGGCGCGGTATTATCCCGTATTGACGCCGGGCAAGAGCAACTCGGTCGCCGC
ATACACTATTCTCAGAATGACTTGGTTGAGTACTCACCAGTCACAGAAAAGCATCTTACGGATGGCATGA
CAGTAAGAGAATTATGCAGTGCTGCCATAACCATGAGTGATAACACTGCGGCCAACTTACTTCTGACAAC
GATCGGAGGACCGAAGGAGCTAACCGCTTTTTTGCACAACATGGGGGATCATGTAACTCGCCTTGATCGT
TGGGAACCGGAGCTGAATGAAGCCATACCAAACGACGAGCGTGACACCACGATGCCTGTAGCAATGGCAA
CAACGTTGCGCAAACTATTAACTGGCGAACTACTTACTCTAGCTTCCCGGCAACAATTAATAGACTGGAT
GGAGGCGGATAAAGTTGCAGGACCACTTCTGCGCTCGGCCCTTCCGGCTGGCTGGTTTATTGCTGATAAA
TCTGGAGCCGGTGAGCGTGGGTCTCGCGGTATCATTGCAGCACTGGGGCCAGATGGTAAGCCCTCCCGTA
TCGTAGTTATCTACACGACGGGGAGTCAGGCAACTATGGATGAACGAAATAGACAGATCGCTGAGATAGG
TGCCTCACTGATTAAGCATTGGTAACTGTCAGACCAAGTTTACTCATATATACTTTAGATTGATTTAAAA
CTTCATTTTTAATTTAAAAGGATCTAGGTGAAGATCCTTTTTGATAATCTCATGACCAAAATCCCTTAAC
GTGAGTTTTCGTTCCACTGAGCGTCAGACCCCGTAGAAAAGATCAAAGGATCTTCTTGAGATCCTTTTTT
TCTGCGCGTAATCTGCTGCTTGCAAACAAAAAAACCACCGCTACCAGCGGTGGTTTGTTTGCCGGATCAA
GAGCTACCAACTCTTTTTCCGAAGGTAACTGGCTTCAGCAGAGCGCAGATACCAAATACTGTTCTTCTAG
TGTAGCCGTAGTTAGGCCACCACTTCAAGAACTCTGTAGCACCGCCTACATACCTCGCTCTGCTAATCCT
GTTACCAGTGGCTGCTGCCAGTGGCGATAAGTCGTGTCTTACCGGGTTGGACTCAAGACGATAGTTACCG
GATAAGGCGCAGCGGTCGGGCTGAACGGGGGGTTCGTGCACACAGCCCAGCTTGGAGCGAACGACCTACA
CCGAACTGAGATACCTACAGCGTGAGCTATGAGAAAGCGCCACGCTTCCCGAAGGGAGAAAGGCGGACAG
GTATCCGGTAAGCGGCAGGGTCGGAACAGGAGAGCGCACGAGGGAGCTTCCAGGGGGAAACGCCTGGTAT
CTTTATAGTCCTGTCGGGTTTCGCCACCTCTGACTTGAGCGTCGATTTTTGTGATGCTCGTCAGGGGGGC
GGAGCCTATGGAAAAACGCCAGCAACGCGGCCTTTTTACGGTTCCTGGCCTTTTGCTGGCCTTTTGCTCA
CATGTTCTTTCCTGCGTTATCCCCTGATTCTGTGGATAACCGTATTACCGCCTTTGAGTGAGCTGATACC
GCTCGCCGCAGCCGAACGACCGAGCGCAGCGAGTCAGTGAGCGAGGAAGCGGAAGAGCGCCCAATACGCA
AACCGCCTCTCCCCGCGCGTTGGCCGATTCATTTCGACTTCTGAGGCGGAAAGAACCAGGCCAATATGGG
ATCGGCCATTGAACAAGATGGATTGCACGCAGGTTCTCCGGCCGCTTGGGTGGAGAGGCTATTCGGCTAT
GACTGGGCACAACAGACAATCGGCTGCTCTGATGCCGCCGTGTTCCGGCTGTCAGCGCAGGGGCGCCCGG
TTCTTTTTGTCAAGACCGACCTGTCCGGTGCCCTGAATGAACAATTCTACC
Features (pLannotate 1.2.2; 13 found; start..end, strand, type, name):
      1..500     +  promoter       PGK promoter: mouse phosphoglycerate kinase 1 promoter
    504..526     +  promoter       SRα promoter (fragment): hybrid promoter consisting of the SV40 early promoter plus part of the long terminal repeat of human T-lymphotrophic virus 1
    550..1122    +  intron         β-globin intron: intron from rabbit β-globin gene
   1177..1195    +  promoter       T7 promoter: promoter for bacteriophage T7 RNA polymerase
   1217..3442    +  CDS            CD44: CD44_HUMAN - Also known as LHR, MDU2, MDU3, MIC4. Experimental evidence at protein level: Swiss-Prot protein existence level 1. Cell-surface receptor that plays a role in cell-cell interactions, cell adhesion and migration, helping them to sense and respond to changes in the tissue microenvironment (PubMed:16541107, PubMed:19703720, PubMed:22726066). Participates thereby in a wide variety of cellular functions including the activation, recirculation and homing of T-lymphocytes, hematopoiesis, inflammation and response to bacterial infection (PubMed:7528188). Engages, through its ectodomain, ex
   3464..4183    +  CDS            EGFP: the original enhanced GFP (Yang et al., 1996) mammalian codon-optimized
   4217..4338    +  polyA_signal   SV40 poly(A) signal: SV40 polyadenylation signal
   4380..4484    +  promoter       AmpR promoter: bla
   4485..5345    +  CDS            AmpR: β-lactamase; bla; confers resistance to ampicillin, carbenicillin, and related antibiotics
   5516..6104    +  rep_origin     ori: high-copy-number ColE1/pMB1/pBR322/pUC origin of replication
   6287..6333    +  CDS            lacI (fragment): lac repressor; lacI; The lac repressor binds to the lac operator to inhibit transcription in E. coli. This inhibition can be relieved by adding lactose or isopropyl-β-D-thiogalactopyranoside (IPTG).
   6341..6359    +  promoter       SV40 promoter (fragment): SV40 enhancer and early promoter
   6366..6552    +  CDS            NeoR/KanR (fragment): aminoglycoside phosphotransferase from Tn5; aph(3')-II (or nptII); confers resistance to neomycin, kanamycin, and G418 (Geneticin®)
