[The description below was written by a language model from this plasmid's Addgene catalogue record and pLannotate feature annotations shown in this document.]
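Description:
pPGK-T7/2-CD44v2-10 (fl) is a mammalian expression plasmid built on a minimal pBR322-derived backbone and designed to express a full-length human CD44 variant isoform carrying variant exons v2 to v10, fused at its C terminus to EGFP. It is propagated in E. coli through a high-copy ColE1/pMB1-type origin and selected with ampicillin via the bla gene and its native promoter.

The expression cassette begins with the mouse phosphoglycerate kinase 1 (PGK) promoter, which gives constitutive, moderate expression in a broad range of mammalian cells. It is followed by a short SRα promoter remnant and a rabbit β-globin intron, whose splicing generally improves mRNA processing and expression. A T7 promoter sits immediately upstream of the coding region and could support in vitro transcription. The CD44 open reading frame, cloned between EcoRI and BamHI sites, is followed closely by EGFP and terminated by an SV40 polyadenylation signal, so the adhesion receptor can be tracked by fluorescence in live or fixed cells. Sequencing of the deposited plasmid found four amino-acid substitutions (A282T, T483A, N535D, S549C) in the v2–v10 region, which the depositor states do not affect function.

The catalogue lists neomycin/G418 and GFP as selectable markers, but the feature table detects only short fragments of the SV40 early promoter and the NeoR/KanR coding sequence, so an intact G418 resistance cassette is not evident from the annotation. The stated purpose is expression of CD44 proteins in mammalian cells, and the associated publication concerns interference with Fas signalling by CD44 variant isoforms.
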