Addgene plasmid #137824: pPGK-T7/2-CD44v2-10 (fl)
Purpose: expression of CD44 proteins in mammalian cells
Depositing lab: Ursula Gunthert. Depositing organization: University Hospital of Basel. Publication: A novel antiapoptotic mechanism based on interference of Fas signaling by CD44 variant isoforms. Mielgo A, van Driel M, Bloem A, Landmann L, Gunthert U. Cell Death Differ. 2006 Mar;13(3):465-77. doi: 10.1038/sj.cdd.4401763. PubMed 16167069.
Backbone
  Vector backbone: mini pBR322
  Backbone manufacturer: lab Guenthert
  Backbone size w/o insert (bp): 4320
  Vector type: Mammalian Expression
  Selectable markers: Neomycin (select with G418) ; GFP
Growth in bacteria
  Bacterial resistance: Ampicillin, 100 μg/mL
  Growth temperature: 37°C
  Growth strain: DH5alpha
  Copy number: High Copy
Gene/Insert
  Gene/Insert name: CD44v2-10 (fl)
  Species: H. sapiens (human)
  Insert size (bp): 2232
  Mutation: full length and mutations A282T, T483A, N535D, S549C on V2-V10 region
  Entrez Gene: CD44 (a.k.a. CDW44, CSPG8, ECM-III, ECMR-III, H-CAM, HCELL, HUTCH-1, HUTCH-I, Hermes-1, IN, LHR, MC56, MDU2, MDU3, MIC4, Pgp1)
  Promoter: PGK
  Tag / fusion protein: GFP (C terminal on insert)
  Cloning method: Restriction Enzyme; 5′ cloning site EcoR1 (unknown if destroyed); 3′ cloning site BamH1 (unknown if destroyed)
Terms and licenses: Academic/Nonprofit Terms; Industry Terms: Not Available to Industry
Depositor comments: Addgene NGS result found mutations A282T, T483A, N535D, S549C in V2-V10 region. Depositor confirmed that this does not affect the function of the plasmid.
How to cite: pPGK-T7/2-CD44v2-10 (fl) was a gift from Ursula Gunthert (Addgene plasmid # 137824 ; http://n2t.net/addgene:137824 ; RRID:Addgene_137824)
